Addgene plasmid #76009: ULK4 gRNA (BRDN0001145110)
Purpose: 3rd generation lentiviral gRNA plasmid targeting human ULK4
Depositing lab: John Doench & David Root. Depositing organization: Broad Institute. Publication: Optimized sgRNA design to maximize activity and minimize off-target effects of CRISPR-Cas9. Doench JG, Fusi N, Sullender M, Hegde M, Vaimberg EW, Donovan KF, Smith I, Tothova Z, Wilen C, Orchard R, Virgin HW, Listgarten J, Root DE. Nat Biotechnol. 2016 Jan 18. doi: 10.1038/nbt.3437. PubMed 26780180.
Backbone
  Vector backbone: lentiGuide-Puro
  Backbone manufacturer: Zhang Lab (Addgene plasmid # 52963)
  Vector type: Mammalian Expression, Lentiviral, CRISPR
  Selectable markers: Puromycin
Growth in bacteria
  Bacterial resistance: Ampicillin, 100 μg/mL
  Growth temperature: 37°C
  Growth strain: DH5alpha
  Copy number: High Copy
Gene/Insert
  Gene/Insert name: ULK4 (alt names: ULK4; NM_017886.2)
  gRNA/shRNA sequence: CCACCACGCACAAATAGCAA
  Species: H. sapiens (human)
  Entrez Gene: ULK4 (a.k.a. FAM7C1, FLJ20574, REC01035, DKFZp434E1822)
  Promoter: hU6
  Cloning method: Unknown
  Sequencing primers: 5′ U6-F; 3′ pS2-R
Terms and licenses: Academic/Nonprofit Terms; Industry Terms: Not Available to Industry
Depositor comments: The gRNA was designed to target the following Genbank reference sequence(s): NM_017886.2. Note that this plasmid does NOT contain Cas9. It should be used in conjunction with lentiCas9-Blast (Addgene #52962) or otherwise with cell lines already expressing Cas9. Browse the full kinome gRNA library at http://www.addgene.org/pooled-library/broadgpp-human-kinome/ or visit http://www.broadinstitute.org/rnai/public/ for detailed protocols and information.
How to cite: ULK4 gRNA (BRDN0001145110) was a gift from John Doench & David Root (Addgene plasmid # 76009 ; http://n2t.net/addgene:76009 ; RRID:Addgene_76009)
