[The description below was written by a language model from this plasmid's Addgene catalogue record and pLannotate feature annotations shown in this document.]
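Description:
ULK4 gRNA (BRDN0001145110) is a third-generation lentiviral guide RNA plasmid built on the lentiGuide-Puro backbone and designed to direct Streptococcus pyogenes Cas9 to the human ULK4 gene. It is propagated in E. coli as a high-copy plasmid through a ColE1/pUC-type origin with ampicillin selection from the β-lactamase gene. The backbone also carries an f1 origin, an SV40 origin and poly(A) signal, and leftover lac and T7/T3 cloning-vector elements.

The transfer cassette begins with an RSV promoter fused to a truncated HIV-1 5' LTR, which makes genomic RNA production Tat-independent. It continues through the Ψ packaging signal with a partial gag sequence, the Rev response element for Rev-dependent nuclear export, and a cPPT/CTS, and ends with a self-inactivating ΔU3 3' LTR. Within this unit, a human U6 RNA polymerase III promoter drives the ULK4-specific 20-nucleotide spacer, which sits in the gap between the promoter and the annotated gRNA scaffold. Downstream, the EF-1α core promoter with its intron A expresses puromycin N-acetyltransferase so that transduced mammalian cells can be selected. A WPRE follows to enhance transcript expression.

The plasmid does not encode Cas9, so it is meant to be used with a separate Cas9 lentiviral vector or in cell lines that already express the nuclease. It belongs to a set of guides targeting the human kinome, designed with optimized rules for on-target activity and reduced off-target effects. Its typical use is ULK4 knockout or loss-of-function studies after packaging and delivery as lentivirus.
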