Features (pLannotate 1.2.2; 29 found; start..end, strand, type, name):
     14..80      +  CDS            small t antigen (fragment): SV40 (simian virus 40) small t antigen
    106..317     +  promoter       EF-1α core promoter: core promoter for human elongation factor EF-1α
    318..1256    +  intron         EF-1α intron A: intron upstream of the start codon of human EF-1α
   1278..1877    +  CDS            PuroR (fragment): puromycin N-acetyltransferase; pac from Streptomyces; confers resistance to puromycin
   1893..2481    +  misc_feature   WPRE: woodchuck hepatitis virus posttranscriptional regulatory element
   2532..2551    +  misc_feature   cPPT/CTS (fragment): central polypurine tract and central termination sequence of HIV-1
   2553..2786    +  LTR            3' LTR (ΔU3): self-inactivating 3' long terminal repeat (LTR) from HIV-1
   2864..2985    +  polyA_signal   SV40 poly(A) signal: SV40 polyadenylation signal
   3025..3160    +  rep_origin     SV40 ori: SV40 origin of replication
   3181..3199    -  promoter       T7 promoter: promoter for bacteriophage T7 RNA polymerase
   3207..3362    +  CDS            lacZα (fragment): LacZα fragment of β-galactosidase; lacZ fragment
   3367..3795    +  rep_origin     f1 ori (sequence partly withheld): f1 bacteriophage origin of replication; arrow indicates direction of (+) strand synthesis
   3848..3952    +  promoter       AmpR promoter: bla
   3953..4813    +  CDS            AmpR: β-lactamase; bla; confers resistance to ampicillin, carbenicillin, and related antibiotics
   4984..5572    +  rep_origin     ori: high-copy-number ColE1/pMB1/pBR322/pUC origin of replication
   5755..5847    +  CDS            lacI (fragment): lac repressor; lacI; The lac repressor binds to the lac operator to inhibit transcription in E. coli. This inhibition can be relieved by adding lactose or isopropyl-β-D-thiogalactopyranoside (IPTG).
   5860..5881    +  protein_bind   CAP binding site: CAP binding activates transcription in the presence of cAMP. E. coli catabolite activator protein
   5896..5926    +  promoter       lac promoter: promoter for the E. coli lac operon
   5934..5950    +  protein_bind   lac operator: The lac repressor binds to the lac operator to inhibit transcription in E. coli. This inhibition can be relieved by adding lactose or isopropyl-β-D-thiogalactopyranoside (IPTG). lac repressor encoded by lacI
   5995..6013    +  promoter       T3 promoter: promoter for bacteriophage T3 RNA polymerase
   6041..6267    +  promoter       RSV promoter: Rous sarcoma virus enhancer/promoter
   6268..6448    +  LTR            5' LTR (truncated): truncated 5' long terminal repeat (LTR) from HIV-1
   6495..6620    +  misc_feature   HIV-1 Ψ: packaging signal of human immunodeficiency virus type 1
   6604..6967    +  CDS            HIV-1 gag (fragment): gag protein from human immunodeficiency virus 1; gag
   7113..7346    +  misc_feature   RRE: The Rev response element (RRE) of HIV-1 allows for Rev-dependent mRNA export from the nucleus to the cytoplasm.
   7723..7749    +  CDS            Rev (fragment): human immunodeficiency virus 1 (HIV-1) Rev protein; rev; enhances nuclear export of unspliced and incompletely spliced viral mRNAs
   7753..7993    +  promoter       U6 promoter: RNA polymerase III promoter for human U6 snRNA
   8023..8098    +  misc_RNA       gRNA scaffold: guide RNA scaffold for the Streptococcus pyogenes CRISPR/Cas9 system
   8154..8271    +  misc_feature   cPPT/CTS: central polypurine tract and central termination sequence of HIV-1
>Addgene plasmid #76009 | ULK4 gRNA (BRDN0001145110) | addgene full sequence | sequence record 185004 | Addgene Assembled Sequence
CCCGGGTGCAAAGATGGATAAAGTTTTAAACAGAGAGGAATCTTTGCAGCTAATGGACCTTCTAGGTCTT
GAAAGGAGTGGGAATTGGCTCCGGTGCCCGTCAGTGGGCAGAGCGCACATCGCCCACAGTCCCCGAGAAG
TTGGGGGGAGGGGTCGGCAATTGATCCGGTGCCTAGAGAAGGTGGCGCGGGGTAAACTGGGAAAGTGATG
TCGTGTACTGGCTCCGCCTTTTTCCCGAGGGTGGGGGAGAACCGTATATAAGTGCAGTAGTCGCCGTGAA
CGTTCTTTTTCGCAACGGGTTTGCCGCCAGAACACAGGTAAGTGCCGTGTGTGGTTCCCGCGGGCCTGGC
CTCTTTACGGGTTATGGCCCTTGCGTGCCTTGAATTACTTCCACCTGGCTGCAGTACGTGATTCTTGATC
CCGAGCTTCGGGTTGGAAGTGGGTGGGAGAGTTCGAGGCCTTGCGCTTAAGGAGCCCCTTCGCCTCGTGC
TTGAGTTGAGGCCTGGCCTGGGCGCTGGGGCCGCCGCGTGCGAATCTGGTGGCACCTTCGCGCCTGTCTC
GCTGCTTTCGATAAGTCTCTAGCCATTTAAAATTTTTGATGACCTGCTGCGACGCTTTTTTTCTGGCAAG
ATAGTCTTGTAAATGCGGGCCAAGATCTGCACACTGGTATTTCGGTTTTTGGGGCCGCGGGCGGCGACGG
GGCCCGTGCGTCCCAGCGCACATGTTCGGCGAGGCGGGGCCTGCGAGCGCGGCCACCGAGAATCGGACGG
GGGTAGTCTCAAGCTGGCCGGCCTGCTCTGGTGCCTGGCCTCGCGCCGCCGTGTATCGCCCCGCCCTGGG
CGGCAAGGCTGGCCCGGTCGGCACCAGTTGCGTGAGCGGAAAGATGGCCGCTTCCCGGCCCTGCTGCAGG
GAGCTCAAAATGGAGGACGCGGCGCTCGGGAGAGCGGGCGGGTGAGTCACCCACACAAAGGAAAAGGGCC
TTTCCGTCCTCAGCCGTCGCTTCATGTGACTCCACGGAGTACCGGGCGCCGTCCAGGCACCTCGATTAGT
TCTCGAGCTTTTGGAGTACGTCGTCTTTAGGTTGGGGGGAGGGGTTTTATGCGATGGAGTTTCCCCACAC
TGAGTGGGTGGAGACTGAAGTTAGGCCAGCTTGGCACTTGATGTAATTCTCCTTGGAATTTGCCCTTTTT
GAGTTTGGATCTTGGTTCATTCTCAAGCCTCAGACAGTGGTTCAAAGTTTTTTTCTTCCATTTCAGGTGT
CGTGACGTACGGCCACCATGACCGAGTACAAGCCCACGGTGCGCCTCGCCACCCGCGACGACGTCCCCAG
GGCCGTACGCACCCTCGCCGCCGCGTTCGCCGACTACCCCGCCACGCGCCACACCGTCGATCCGGACCGC
CACATCGAGCGGGTCACCGAGCTGCAAGAACTCTTCCTCACGCGCGTCGGGCTCGACATCGGCAAGGTGT
GGGTCGCGGACGACGGCGCCGCCGTGGCGGTCTGGACCACGCCGGAGAGCGTCGAAGCGGGGGCGGTGTT
CGCCGAGATCGGCCCGCGCATGGCCGAGTTGAGCGGTTCCCGGCTGGCCGCGCAGCAACAGATGGAAGGC
CTCCTGGCGCCGCACCGGCCCAAGGAGCCCGCGTGGTTCCTGGCCACCGTCGGAGTCTCGCCCGACCACC
AGGGCAAGGGTCTGGGCAGCGCCGTCGTGCTCCCCGGAGTGGAGGCGGCCGAGCGCGCCGGGGTGCCCGC
CTTCCTGGAGACCTCCGCGCCCCGCAACCTCCCCTTCTACGAGCGGCTCGGCTTCACCGTCACCGCCGAC
GTCGAGGTGCCCGAAGGACCGCGCACCTGGTGCATGACCCGCAAGCCCGGTGCCTGAACGCGTTAAGTCG
ACAATCAACCTCTGGATTACAAAATTTGTGAAAGATTGACTGGTATTCTTAACTATGTTGCTCCTTTTAC
GCTATGTGGATACGCTGCTTTAATGCCTTTGTATCATGCTATTGCTTCCCGTATGGCTTTCATTTTCTCC
TCCTTGTATAAATCCTGGTTGCTGTCTCTTTATGAGGAGTTGTGGCCCGTTGTCAGGCAACGTGGCGTGG
TGTGCACTGTGTTTGCTGACGCAACCCCCACTGGTTGGGGCATTGCCACCACCTGTCAGCTCCTTTCCGG
GACTTTCGCTTTCCCCCTCCCTATTGCCACGGCGGAACTCATCGCCGCCTGCCTTGCCCGCTGCTGGACA
GGGGCTCGGCTGTTGGGCACTGACAATTCCGTGGTGTTGTCGGGGAAATCATCGTCCTTTCCTTGGCTGC
TCGCCTGTGTTGCCACCTGGATTCTGCGCGGGACGTCCTTCTGCTACGTCCCTTCGGCCCTCAATCCAGC
GGACCTTCCTTCCCGCGGCCTGCTGCCGGCTCTGCGGCCTCTTCCGCGTCTTCGCCTTCGCCCTCAGACG
AGTCGGATCTCCCTTTGGGCCGCCTCCCCGCGTCGACTTTAAGACCAATGACTTACAAGGCAGCTGTAGA
TCTTAGCCACTTTTTAAAAGAAAAGGGGGGACTGGAAGGGCTAATTCACTCCCAACGAAGACAAGATCTG
CTTTTTGCTTGTACTGGGTCTCTCTGGTTAGACCAGATCTGAGCCTGGGAGCTCTCTGGCTAACTAGGGA
ACCCACTGCTTAAGCCTCAATAAAGCTTGCCTTGAGTGCTTCAAGTAGTGTGTGCCCGTCTGTTGTGTGA
CTCTGGTAACTAGAGATCCCTCAGACCCTTTTAGTCAGTGTGGAAAATCTCTAGCAGTACGTATAGTAGT
TCATGTCATCTTATTATTCAGTATTTATAACTTGCAAAGAAATGAATATCAGAGAGTGAGAGGAACTTGT
TTATTGCAGCTTATAATGGTTACAAATAAAGCAATAGCATCACAAATTTCACAAATAAAGCATTTTTTTC
ACTGCATTCTAGTTGTGGTTTGTCCAAACTCATCAATGTATCTTATCATGTCTGGCTCTAGCTATCCCGC
CCCTAACTCCGCCCATCCCGCCCCTAACTCCGCCCAGTTCCGCCCATTCTCCGCCCCATGGCTGACTAAT
TTTTTTTATTTATGCAGAGGCCGAGGCCGCCTCGGCCTCTGAGCTATTCCAGAAGTAGTGAGGAGGCTTT
TTTGGAGGCCTAGGGACGTACCCAATTCGCCCTATAGTGAGTCGTATTACGCGCGCTCACTGGCCGTCGT
TTTACAACGTCGTGACTGGGAAAACCCTGGCGTTACCCAACTTAATCGCCTTGCAGCACATCCCCCTTTC
GCCAGCTGGCGTAATAGCGAAGAGGCCCGCACCGATCGCCCTTCCCAACAGTTGCGCAGCCTGAATGGCG
AATGGG
[124 nt withheld, positions 3367-3490]
C
[91 nt withheld, positions 3492-3582]
A
[49 nt withheld, positions 3584-3632]
CCTTTGACGTTGGAGTCCACGTTCTTT
[37 nt withheld, positions 3660-3696]
ACCCTATCTCGGTCTATTCTTTTGATTTATAAGGGATTTTGCCGATTTCGGCCTATTGGTTAAAAAATGA
GCTGATTTAACAAAAATTTAACGCGAATTTTAACAAAATATTAACGCTTACAATTTAGGTGGCACTTTTC
GGGGAAATGTGCGCGGAACCCCTATTTGTTTATTTTTCTAAATACATTCAAATATGTATCCGCTCATGAG
ACAATAACCCTGATAAATGCTTCAATAATATTGAAAAAGGAAGAGTATGAGTATTCAACATTTCCGTGTC
GCCCTTATTCCCTTTTTTGCGGCATTTTGCCTTCCTGTTTTTGCTCACCCAGAAACGCTGGTGAAAGTAA
AAGATGCTGAAGATCAGTTGGGTGCACGAGTGGGTTACATCGAACTGGATCTCAACAGCGGTAAGATCCT
TGAGAGTTTTCGCCCCGAAGAACGTTTTCCAATGATGAGCACTTTTAAAGTTCTGCTATGTGGCGCGGTA
TTATCCCGTATTGACGCCGGGCAAGAGCAACTCGGTCGCCGCATACACTATTCTCAGAATGACTTGGTTG
AGTACTCACCAGTCACAGAAAAGCATCTTACGGATGGCATGACAGTAAGAGAATTATGCAGTGCTGCCAT
AACCATGAGTGATAACACTGCGGCCAACTTACTTCTGACAACGATCGGAGGACCGAAGGAGCTAACCGCT
TTTTTGCACAACATGGGGGATCATGTAACTCGCCTTGATCGTTGGGAACCGGAGCTGAATGAAGCCATAC
CAAACGACGAGCGTGACACCACGATGCCTGTAGCAATGGCAACAACGTTGCGCAAACTATTAACTGGCGA
ACTACTTACTCTAGCTTCCCGGCAACAATTAATAGACTGGATGGAGGCGGATAAAGTTGCAGGACCACTT
CTGCGCTCGGCCCTTCCGGCTGGCTGGTTTATTGCTGATAAATCTGGAGCCGGTGAGCGTGGGTCTCGCG
GTATCATTGCAGCACTGGGGCCAGATGGTAAGCCCTCCCGTATCGTAGTTATCTACACGACGGGGAGTCA
GGCAACTATGGATGAACGAAATAGACAGATCGCTGAGATAGGTGCCTCACTGATTAAGCATTGGTAACTG
TCAGACCAAGTTTACTCATATATACTTTAGATTGATTTAAAACTTCATTTTTAATTTAAAAGGATCTAGG
TGAAGATCCTTTTTGATAATCTCATGACCAAAATCCCTTAACGTGAGTTTTCGTTCCACTGAGCGTCAGA
CCCCGTAGAAAAGATCAAAGGATCTTCTTGAGATCCTTTTTTTCTGCGCGTAATCTGCTGCTTGCAAACA
AAAAAACCACCGCTACCAGCGGTGGTTTGTTTGCCGGATCAAGAGCTACCAACTCTTTTTCCGAAGGTAA
CTGGCTTCAGCAGAGCGCAGATACCAAATACTGTTCTTCTAGTGTAGCCGTAGTTAGGCCACCACTTCAA
GAACTCTGTAGCACCGCCTACATACCTCGCTCTGCTAATCCTGTTACCAGTGGCTGCTGCCAGTGGCGAT
AAGTCGTGTCTTACCGGGTTGGACTCAAGACGATAGTTACCGGATAAGGCGCAGCGGTCGGGCTGAACGG
GGGGTTCGTGCACACAGCCCAGCTTGGAGCGAACGACCTACACCGAACTGAGATACCTACAGCGTGAGCT
ATGAGAAAGCGCCACGCTTCCCGAAGGGAGAAAGGCGGACAGGTATCCGGTAAGCGGCAGGGTCGGAACA
GGAGAGCGCACGAGGGAGCTTCCAGGGGGAAACGCCTGGTATCTTTATAGTCCTGTCGGGTTTCGCCACC
TCTGACTTGAGCGTCGATTTTTGTGATGCTCGTCAGGGGGGCGGAGCCTATGGAAAAACGCCAGCAACGC
GGCCTTTTTACGGTTCCTGGCCTTTTGCTGGCCTTTTGCTCACATGTTCTTTCCTGCGTTATCCCCTGAT
TCTGTGGATAACCGTATTACCGCCTTTGAGTGAGCTGATACCGCTCGCCGCAGCCGAACGACCGAGCGCA
GCGAGTCAGTGAGCGAGGAAGCGGAAGAGCGCCCAATACGCAAACCGCCTCTCCCCGCGCGTTGGCCGAT
TCATTAATGCAGCTGGCACGACAGGTTTCCCGACTGGAAAGCGGGCAGTGAGCGCAACGCAATTAATGTG
AGTTAGCTCACTCATTAGGCACCCCAGGCTTTACACTTTATGCTTCCGGCTCGTATGTTGTGTGGAATTG
TGAGCGGATAACAATTTCACACAGGAAACAGCTATGACCATGATTACGCCAAGCGCGCAATTAACCCTCA
CTAAAGGGAACAAAAGCTGGAGCTGCAAGCTTAATGTAGTCTTATGCAATACTCTTGTAGTCTTGCAACA
TGGTAACGATGAGTTAGCAACATGCCTTACAAGGAGAGAAAAAGCACCGTGCATGCCGATTGGTGGAAGT
AAGGTGGTACGATCGTGCCTTATTAGGAAGGCAACAGACGGGTCTGACATGGATTGGACGAACCACTGAA
TTGCCGCATTGCAGAGATATTGTATTTAAGTGCCTAGCTCGATACATAAACGGGTCTCTCTGGTTAGACC
AGATCTGAGCCTGGGAGCTCTCTGGCTAACTAGGGAACCCACTGCTTAAGCCTCAATAAAGCTTGCCTTG
AGTGCTTCAAGTAGTGTGTGCCCGTCTGTTGTGTGACTCTGGTAACTAGAGATCCCTCAGACCCTTTTAG
TCAGTGTGGAAAATCTCTAGCAGTGGCGCCCGAACAGGGACTTGAAAGCGAAAGGGAAACCAGAGGAGCT
CTCTCGACGCAGGACTCGGCTTGCTGAAGCGCGCACGGCAAGAGGCGAGGGGCGGCGACTGGTGAGTACG
CCAAAAATTTTGACTAGCGGAGGCTAGAAGGAGAGAGATGGGTGCGAGAGCGTCAGTATTAAGCGGGGGA
GAATTAGATCGCGATGGGAAAAAATTCGGTTAAGGCCAGGGGGAAAGAAAAAATATAAATTAAAACATAT
AGTATGGGCAAGCAGGGAGCTAGAACGATTCGCAGTTAATCCTGGCCTGTTAGAAACATCAGAAGGCTGT
AGACAAATACTGGGACAGCTACAACCATCCCTTCAGACAGGATCAGAAGAACTTAGATCATTATATAATA
CAGTAGCAACCCTCTATTGTGTGCATCAAAGGATAGAGATAAAAGACACCAAGGAAGCTTTAGACAAGAT
AGAGGAAGAGCAAAACAAAAGTAAGACCACCGCACAGCAAGCGGCCGCTGATCTTCAGACCTGGAGGAGG
AGATATGAGGGACAATTGGAGAAGTGAATTATATAAATATAAAGTAGTAAAAATTGAACCATTAGGAGTA
GCACCCACCAAGGCAAAGAGAAGAGTGGTGCAGAGAGAAAAAAGAGCAGTGGGAATAGGAGCTTTGTTCC
TTGGGTTCTTGGGAGCAGCAGGAAGCACTATGGGCGCAGCGTCAATGACGCTGACGGTACAGGCCAGACA
ATTATTGTCTGGTATAGTGCAGCAGCAGAACAATTTGCTGAGGGCTATTGAGGCGCAACAGCATCTGTTG
CAACTCACAGTCTGGGGCATCAAGCAGCTCCAGGCAAGAATCCTGGCTGTGGAAAGATACCTAAAGGATC
AACAGCTCCTGGGGATTTGGGGTTGCTCTGGAAAACTCATTTGCACCACTGCTGTGCCTTGGAATGCTAG
TTGGAGTAATAAATCTCTGGAACAGATTTGGAATCACACGACCTGGATGGAGTGGGACAGAGAAATTAAC
AATTACACAAGCTTAATACACTCCTTAATTGAAGAATCGCAAAACCAGCAAGAAAAGAATGAACAAGAAT
TATTGGAATTAGATAAATGGGCAAGTTTGTGGAATTGGTTTAACATAACAAATTGGCTGTGGTATATAAA
ATTATTCATAATGATAGTAGGAGGCTTGGTAGGTTTAAGAATAGTTTTTGCTGTACTTTCTATAGTGAAT
AGAGTTAGGCAGGGATATTCACCATTATCGTTTCAGACCCACCTCCCAACCCCGAGGGGACCCAGAGAGG
GCCTATTTCCCATGATTCCTTCATATTTGCATATACGATACAAGGCTGTTAGAGAGATAATTAGAATTAA
TTTGACTGTAAACACAAAGATATTAGTACAAAATACGTGACGTAGAAAGTAATAATTTCTTGGGTAGTTT
GCAGTTTTAAAATTATGTTTTAAAATGGACTATCATATGCTTACCGTAACTTGAAAGTATTTCGATTTCT
TGGCTTTATATATCTTGTGGAAAGGACGAAACACCGCCACCACGCACAAATAGCAAGTTTTAGAGCTAGA
AATAGCAAGTTAAAATAAGGCTAGTCCGTTATCAACTTGAAAAAGTGGCACCGAGTCGGTGCTTTTTTAA
GCTTGGCGTAACTAGATCTTGAGACAAATGGCAGTATTCATCCACAATTTTAAAAGAAAAGGGGGGATTG
GGGGGTACAGTGCAGGGGAAAGAATAGTAGACATAATAGCAACAGACATACAAACTAAAGAATTACAAAA
ACAAATTACAAAAATTCAAAATTTTCGGGTTTATTACAGGGACAGCAGAGATCCACTTTGGCGCCGGCTC
GAGGGGG
