>Addgene plasmid #76009 | ULK4 gRNA (BRDN0001145110) | depositor partial sequence | sequence record 143469 | Target Sequence
CCACCACGCACAAATAGCAA
