>Addgene plasmid #76009 | ULK4 gRNA (BRDN0001145110) | addgene partial sequence | sequence record 185003 | hU6-F
TAGAAAGTAATAATTTCTTGGGTAGTTTGCAGTTTTAAAATTATGTTTTAAAATGGACTATCATATGCTT
ACCGTAACTTGAAAGTATTTCGATTTCTTGGCTTTATATATCTTGTGGAAAGGACGAAACACCGCCACCA
CGCACAAATAGCAAGTTTTAGAGCTAGAAATAGCAAGTTAAAATAAGGCTAGTCCGTTATCAACTTGAAA
AAGTGGCACCGAGTCGGTGCTTTTTTAAGCTTGGCGTAACTAGATCTTGAGACAAATGGCAGTATTCATC
CACAATTTTAAAAGAAAAGGGGGGATTGGGGGGTACAGTGCAGGGGAAAGAATAGTAGACATAATAGCAA
CAGACATACAAACTAAAGAATTACAAAAACAAATTACAAAAATTCAAAATTTTCGGGTTTATTACAGGGA
CAGCAGAGATCCACTTTGGCGCCGGCTCGAGGGGGCCCGGGTGCAAAGATGGATAAAGTTTTAAACAGAG
AGGAATCTTTGCAGCTAATGGACCTTCTAGGTCTTGAAAGGAGTGGGAATTGGCTCCGGTGCCCGTCAGT
GGGCAGAGCG
